>Addgene plasmid #29145 | pEMS1294 | addgene partial sequence | sequence record 38796 | LacZ-R 5'-GACAGTATCGGCCTCAGGAA-3'
CCGCTTCTGGTGCCGGAAACCAGGCAAAGCGCCATTCGCCATTCAGGCTGCGCAACTGTTGGGAAGGGCG
ATCGGTGCGGGCCTCTTCGCTATTACGCCAGCTGGCGAAAGGGGGATGTGCTGCAAGGCGATTAAGTTGG
GTAACGCCAGGGTTTTCCCAGTCACGACGTTGTAAAACGACGGGATCCGCCATGGTGGCGGAAGTTCCTA
TACCTTTTGAAGAATAGGAACTTCGGAATAGGAACTTCCTGTGGAGAGAAAGGCAAAGTGGATGTCAGTA
AGACCAATAGGTGCCTATCAGAAACGCAAGAGTCTTCTCTGTCTCGACAAGCCCAGTTTCTATTGGTCTC
CTTAAACCTGTCTTGTAACCTTGATACTTACGGCGCGCCACGCGTGGTGGAAGCTACTGTACACCAACCT
GTCAGGAGAGGAAAGAGAAGAAGGTTAGTACAATTGTCTAGAGCCGCCGGTCACACGCCAGAAGCCGAAC
CCCGCCCTGCCCCGTCCCCCCCGAAGGCAGCCGTCCCCCCGCGGACAGCCCCGAGGCTGGAGAGGGAGAA
GGGGACGGCGGCGCGGCGACGCACGAAGGCCCTCCCCGCCCATTTCCTTCCTGCCGGCGCCGCACCGCTT
CGCCCCGC
