[The description below was written by a language model from this plasmid's Addgene catalogue record.]
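Description:
pEMS1294 is a plasmid from the Pleiades Promoter Project, a collection built to characterise compact "MiniPromoters" that drive selective expression in the brain. It is based on the large pEMS1313 backbone, recorded as about 18.8 kb without insert. The plasmid is propagated in E. coli as a high-copy plasmid under ampicillin selection. The record gives no feature table. Other backbone elements, such as the origin of replication, any mammalian selection markers and any genomic targeting or homology sequences, are therefore not stated, although the size of the backbone suggests it holds considerably more than a basic cloning vector.

The insert is the CAG promoter, about 1.6 kb, cloned by restriction digestion between SacI and MluI sites; whether those sites survived cloning is not recorded. CAG is a strong synthetic hybrid promoter that combines the cytomegalovirus early enhancer with chicken beta-actin promoter and intron sequences, and it gives broad, high-level expression in mammalian cells. In pEMS1294 it sits upstream of a backbone-encoded reporter cassette described as Intron-LacZ-NLS. This cassette consists of an intron, which generally improves transgene expression, followed by a beta-galactosidase reporter bearing a nuclear localisation signal, so staining is concentrated in the nuclei of expressing cells.

Because CAG is ubiquitous rather than cell-type restricted, this construct most plausibly acts as a positive-control or reference reporter alongside the project's brain-selective MiniPromoter constructs, but the record does not state this role. The depositor notes that pEMS1294 is the same as another plasmid in the series, pEMS1488.
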