Addgene plasmid #29145: pEMS1294
Depositing lab: Elizabeth Simpson. Depositing organization: University of British Columbia. Publication: A regulatory toolbox of MiniPromoters to drive selective expression in the brain. Portales-Casamar E, Swanson DJ, Liu L, de Leeuw CN, Banks KG, Ho Sui SJ, Fulton DL, Ali J, Amirabbasi M, Arenillas DJ, Babyak N, Black SF, Bonaguro RJ, Brauer E, Candido TR, Castellarin M, Chen J, Chen Y, Cheng JC, Chopra V, Docking TR, Dreolini L, D'Souza CA, Flynn EK, Glenn R, Hatakka K, Hearty TG, Imanian B, Jiang S, Khorasan-zadeh S, Komljenovic I, Laprise S, Liao NY, Lim JS, Lithwick S, Liu F, Liu J, Lu M, McConechy M, McLeod AJ, Milisavljevic M, Mis J, O'Connor K, Palma B, Palmquist DL, Schmouth JF, Swanson MI, Tam B, Ticoll A, Turner JL, Varhol R, Vermeulen J, Watkins RF, Wilson G, Wong BK, Wong SH, Wong TY, Yang GS, Ypsilanti AR, Jones SJ, Holt RA, Goldowitz D, Wasserman WW, Simpson EM. Proc Natl Acad Sci U S A. 2010 Sep 21. 107(38):16589-94. 10.1073/pnas.1009158107 PubMed 20807748.
Backbone
  Vector backbone: pEMS1313
  Backbone size w/o insert (bp): 18843
  Vector type: Pleiades Promoter Project [sic, Pleaides Plieades]
Growth in bacteria
  Bacterial resistance: Ampicillin, 100 μg/mL
  Growth temperature: 37°C
  Growth strain: DH5alpha
  Growth instructions: DH10B
  Copy number: High Copy
Gene/Insert
  Gene/Insert name: CAG promoter
  Insert size (bp): 1627
  Tag / fusion protein: Intron-LacZ-NLS (C terminal on backbone)
  Cloning method: Restriction Enzyme; 5′ cloning site SacI (unknown if destroyed); 3′ cloning site MluI (unknown if destroyed)
  Sequencing primers: 5′ Unknown
Terms and licenses: Academic/Nonprofit Terms; Industry Terms
Depositor comments: Same as pEMS1488 (Addgene plasmid #29239)
How to cite: pEMS1294 was a gift from Elizabeth Simpson (Addgene plasmid # 29145 ; http://n2t.net/addgene:29145 ; RRID:Addgene_29145)
